Addgene plasmid #54060: mEmerald-Desmin-N-18
Purpose: Localization: Intermediate Filaments, Excitation: 487, Emission: 509
Depositing lab: Michael Davidson. Depositing organization: Florida State University, Tallahassee.
Backbone
  Vector backbone: mEmerald-N1
  Backbone size w/o insert (bp): 4750
  Vector type: Mammalian Expression
  Selectable markers: Neomycin (select with G418)
Growth in bacteria
  Bacterial resistance: Kanamycin, 50 μg/mL
  Growth temperature: 37°C
  Growth strain: DH5alpha
  Copy number: High Copy
Gene/Insert
  Gene/Insert name: Desmin (alt name: NM_001927)
  Species: H. sapiens (human)
  Entrez Gene: DES (a.k.a. CDCD3, CSM1, CSM2, LGMD1D, LGMD1E, LGMD2R)
  Promoter: CMV
  Tag / fusion protein: mEmerald (C terminal on backbone)
  Cloning method: Unknown
  Sequencing primers: 5′ CMV-F; 3′ SV40pA-R
Terms and licenses: Academic/Nonprofit Terms; Industry Terms
Depositor comments: . Excitation = 487; Emission = 509. Localization data: Intermediate Filaments
How to cite: mEmerald-Desmin-N-18 was a gift from Michael Davidson (Addgene plasmid # 54060 ; http://n2t.net/addgene:54060 ; RRID:Addgene_54060)
