[The description below was written by a language model from this plasmid's Addgene catalogue record.]
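Description:
mEmerald-Desmin-N-18 is a mammalian expression plasmid built on the mEmerald-N1 backbone (about 4.75 kb without the insert) that produces human desmin fused to the green fluorescent protein mEmerald. The desmin coding sequence (DES, corresponding to the NM_001927 transcript) sits downstream of the CMV promoter, a strong constitutive promoter for mammalian cells. The fluorescent protein is supplied by the backbone at the C terminus of the insert, so the expressed product is desmin followed by mEmerald. The "N-18" in the name probably denotes this N1-style orientation and an 18-residue linker between the two proteins, but the record does not state this. The listed 3′ sequencing primer implies that an SV40 polyadenylation signal follows the fusion cassette. The cloning method is recorded as unknown, and no feature table is provided, so finer details of the junctions and the origin of replication are not documented here.

In bacteria the plasmid is maintained at high copy number under kanamycin selection. In mammalian cells the neomycin resistance marker allows selection with G418 to obtain stable transfectants.

Desmin is a muscle-type intermediate filament protein, and the construct is intended as a localization marker for intermediate filaments in fluorescence microscopy. mEmerald is a GFP-derived green fluorescent protein, with recorded excitation and emission maxima of 487 nm and 509 nm. Typical applications are transient or stable transfection of cultured cells to visualise the organisation and dynamics of the desmin filament network in live or fixed samples.
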