>Addgene plasmid #54060 | mEmerald-Desmin-N-18 | depositor partial sequence | sequence record 84243 | insert sequence
AGTGACGTCAGATCCGCTAGCGCCACCATGAGCCAGGCCTACTCGTCCAGCCAGCGCGTGTCCTCCTACC
GCCGCACCTTCGGCGGGGCCCCGGGCTTCCCGCTCGGCTCCCCGCTGAGCTCGCCCGTGTTCCCGCGGGC
GGGTTTCGGCTCTAAGGGCTCCTCCAGCTCGGTGACGTCCCGCGTGTACCAGGTGTCGCGCACGTCGGGC
GGGGCCGGGGGCCTGGGGTCGCTGCGGGCCAGCCGGCTGGGGACCACCCGCACGCCCTCCTCCTACGGCG
CAGGCGAGCTGCTGGACTTCTCACTGGCCGACGCGGTGAACCAGGAGTTTCTGACCACGCGCACCAACGA
GAAGGTGGAGCTGCAGGAGCTCAATGACCGCTTCGCCAACTACATCGAGAAGGTGCGCTTCCTGGAGCAG
CAGAACGCGGCGCTCGCCGCCGAAGTGAACCGGCTCAAGGGCCGCGAGCCGACGCGAGTGGCCGAGCTCT
ACGAGGAGGAGCTGCGGGAGCTGCGGCGCCAGGTGGAGGTGCTCACTAACCAGCGCGCGCGCGTCGACGT
CGAGCGCGACAACCTGCTCGACGACCTGCAGCGGCTCAAGGCCAAGCTGCAGGAGGAGATTCAGTTGAAG
GAAGAAGCAGAGAACAATTTGGCTGCCTTCCGAGCGGACGTGGATGCAGCTACTCTAGCTCGCATTGACC
TGGAGCGCAGAATTGAATCTCTCAACGAGGAGATCGCGTTCCTTAAGAAAGTGCATGAAGAGGAGATCCG
TGAGTTGCAGGCTCAGCTTCAGGAACAGCAGGTCCAGGTGGAGATGGACATGTCTAAGCCAGACCTCACT
GCCGCCCTCAGGGATATCCGGGCTCAGTATGAGACCATCGCGGCTAAGAACATTTCTGAAGCTGAGGAGT
GGTACAAGTCGAAGGTGTCAGACCTGACCCAGGCAGCCAACAAGAACAACGACGCCCTGCGCCAGGCCAA
GCAGGAGATGATGGAATACCGACACCAGATCCAGTCCTACACCTGCGAGATTGACGCCCTCAAGGGCACT
AACGATTCCCTGATGAGGCAGATGCGGGAATTGGAGGACCGATTTGCCAGTGAGGCCAGTGGCTACCAGG
ACAACATTGCACGCCTGGAGGAGGAAATCCGGCACCTCAAGGATGAGATGGCCCGCCATCTGCGCGAGTA
CCAGGACCTGCTCAACGTGAAGATGGCCCTGGATGTGGAGATTGCCACCTACCGGAAGCTGCTGGAGGGA
GAGGAGAGCCGGATCAATCTCCCCATCCAGACCTACTCTGCCCTCAATTTCCGAGAAACCAGCCCTGAGC
AAAGGGGTTCTGAGGTCCATACCAAGAAGACGGTGATGATCAAGACCATCGAGACACGGGATGGGGAGGT
CGTCAGTGAGGCCACACAGCAGCAGCATGAAGTGCTCAGCAGCGGTGGAGCAAGCGCAGCCAGTGGTAGC
GCGGATCCACCGGTCGCCACCATGGTGAGCAAGGGCGAGGAGCTGTTCACCGGGGTGGTGCCCATCCTGG
TCGAGCTGGACGGCGACGTAAACGGCCACAAGTTCAGCGTGTCCGGCGAGGGCGAGGGCGATGCCACCTA
CGGCAAGCTGACCCTGAAGTTCATCTGCACCACCGGCAAGCTGCCCGTGCCCTGGCCCACCCTCGTGACC
ACCTTGACCTACGGCGTGCAGTGCTTCGCCCGCTACCCCGACCACATGAAGCAGCACGACTTCTTCAAGT
CCGCCATGCCCGAAGGCTACGTCCAGGAGCGCACCATCTTCTTCAAGGACGACGGCAACTACAAGACCCG
CGCCGAGGTGAAGTTCGAGGGCGACACCCTGGTGAACCGCATCGAGCTGAAGGGCATCGACTTCAAGGAG
GACGGCAACATCCTGGGGCACAAGCTGGAGTACAACTACAACAGCCACAAGGTCTATATCACCGCCGACA
AGCAGAAGAACGGCATCAAGGTGAACTTCAAGACCCGCCACAACATCGAGGACGGCAGCGTGCAGCTCGC
CGACCACTACCAGCAGAACACCCCCATCGGCGACGGCCCCGTGCTGCTGCCCGACAACCACTACCTGAGC
ACCCAGTCCAAGCTGAGCAAAGACCCCAACGAGAAGCGCGATCACATGGTCCTGCTGGAGTTCGTGACCG
CCGCCGGGATCACTCTCGGCATGGACGAGCTGTACAAGTAAGCGGCCGCGACTCTAGATCATAATCAGCC
ATACCACATTGTA
