>Addgene plasmid #54060 | mEmerald-Desmin-N-18 | addgene partial sequence | sequence record 88964 | EGFP-N 5'-CGTCGCCGTCCAGCTCGACCAG-3'
CTCCTCGCCCTTGCTCACCATGGTGGCGACCGGTGGATCCGCGCTACCACTGGCTGCGCTTGCTCCACCG
CTGCTGAGCACTTCATGCTGCTGCTGTGTGGCCTCACTGACGACCTCCCCATCCCGTGTCTCGATGGTCT
TGATCATCACCGTCTTCTTGGTATGGACCTCAGAACCCCTTTGCTCAGGGCTGGTTTCTCGGAAATTGAG
GGCAGAGTAGGTCTGGATGGGGAGATTGATCCGGCTCTCCTCTCCCTCCAGCAGCTTCCGGTAGGTGGCA
ATCTCCACATCCAGGGCCATCTTCACGTTGAGCAGGTCCTGGTACTCGCGCAGATGGCGGGCCATCTCAT
CCTTGAGGTGCCGGATTTCCTCCTCCAGGCGTGCAATGTTGTCCTGGTAGCCACTGGCCTCACTGGCAAA
TCGGTCCTCCAATTCCCGCATCTGCCTCATCAGGGAATCGTTAGTGCCCTTGAGGGCGTCAATCTCGCAG
GTGTAGGACTGGATCTGGTGTCGGTATTCCATCATCTCCTGCTTGGCCTGGCGCAGGGCGTCGTTGTTCT
TGTTGGCTGCCTGGGTCAGGTCTGACACCTTCGACTTGTACCACTCCTCAGCTTCAGAAATGTTCTTAGC
CGCGATGGTCTCATACTGAGCCCGGATATCCCTGAGGGCGGCAGTGAGGTCTGGCTTAGACATGTCCATC
TCCACCTGGACCTGCTGTTCCTGAAGCTGAGCCTGCAACTCACGGATCTCCTCTTCATGCACTTTCTTAA
GGAACGCGATCTCCTCGTTGAGAGATTCAATTCTGCGCTCCAGGTCAATGCGAGCTAGAGTAGCTGCATC
CACGTCCGCTCGGAAGGCAGCCAAATTGTTCTCTGCTTCTTCCTTCAACTGAATCTCCTCCTGCAGCTTG
G
